Addgene plasmid #207110: Halo-MDC1 BRCT domain deletion
Purpose: pHTN HaloTag CMV-neo (Promega; #G7721) based vector to express HaloTag-MDC1 with a deletion of the BRCT domain in human cells.
Depositing lab: Jens Schmidt. Depositing organization: Michigan State University. Publication: Systematic analysis of the molecular and biophysical properties of key DNA damage response factors. Heyza JR, Mikhova M, Bahl A, Broadbent DG, Schmidt JC. Elife. 2023 Jun 21;12:e87086. doi: 10.7554/eLife.87086. PubMed 37341699.
Backbone
  Vector backbone: pHTN HaloTag CMV-neo (Promega; #G7721)
  Backbone size w/o insert (bp): 5000
  Vector type: Mammalian Expression
Growth in bacteria
  Bacterial resistance: Ampicillin, 100 μg/mL
  Growth temperature: 37°C
  Growth strain: DH5alpha
  Copy number: High Copy
Gene/Insert
  Gene/Insert name: HaloTag-MDC1 BRCT domain deletion
  Species: H. sapiens (human), Synthetic
  Promoter: CMV
  Tag / fusion protein: HaloTag (N terminal on insert)
  Cloning method: Gibson Cloning
  Sequencing primers: 5′ CMV-F
Terms and licenses: Academic/Nonprofit Terms; Industry Terms: Not Available to Industry
How to cite: Halo-MDC1 BRCT domain deletion was a gift from Jens Schmidt (Addgene plasmid # 207110 ; http://n2t.net/addgene:207110 ; RRID:Addgene_207110)
