[The description below was written by a language model from this plasmid's Addgene catalogue record and pLannotate feature annotations shown in this document.]
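Description:
Halo-MDC1 BRCT domain deletion is a mammalian expression plasmid built by Gibson cloning on the pHTN HaloTag CMV-neo backbone, designed to express a HaloTag fusion of a truncated human MDC1 in human cells. The sequenced plasmid is about 11.9 kb. It is maintained in E. coli through a high-copy ColE1/pUC-type origin and ampicillin resistance (AmpR, β-lactamase). A ColE1 cer site helps keep the plasmid monomeric. For selecting transfected mammalian cells, an SV40 enhancer/early promoter drives a neo (nptII) cassette ending in a synthetic poly(A) signal, which normally allows G418 selection.

The expression unit uses the CMV immediate-early enhancer and promoter followed by a chimeric β-globin/immunoglobulin intron, which generally improves transcript processing and expression. A T7 promoter lies just upstream of the coding region. The annotated reading frame begins with a 3xFLAG epitope, followed by a loxP site, then HaloTag, a TEV protease cleavage site, and a long MDC1 fragment. An SV40 polyadenylation signal lies downstream. The catalogue entry lists only the N-terminal HaloTag; the 3xFLAG and loxP elements appear only in the feature table, and their purpose is not stated in the record. Several short fragment annotations (SET1, large T antigen, M13 ori, bom, tnpA) are most likely backbone remnants or spurious matches.

MDC1 is a scaffold protein that recruits DNA repair and checkpoint factors to damage sites marked by phosphorylated H2AX. This mutant lacks the BRCT domain, although the exact deletion boundaries are not given. HaloTag binds chloroalkane ligands covalently, which permits fluorescent labeling or capture of the fusion. The construct therefore suits studies of how loss of the BRCT domain alters MDC1 behavior in the DNA damage response.
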