Features (pLannotate 1.2.2; 22 found; start..end, strand, type, name):
    140..517     +  enhancer       CMV enhancer: human cytomegalovirus immediate early enhancer
    519..718     +  promoter       CMV promoter: human cytomegalovirus (CMV) immediate early promoter
    857..989     +  intron         chimeric intron: chimera between introns from human β-globin and immunoglobulin heavy chain genes
   1033..1051    +  promoter       T7 promoter: promoter for bacteriophage T7 RNA polymerase
   1070..1135    +  CDS            3xFLAG: three tandem FLAG® epitope tags, followed by an enterokinase cleavage site
   1136..1169    -  protein_bind   loxP: Cre-mediated recombination occurs in the 8-bp core sequence (GCATACAT). Cre recombinase
   1178..2068    +  CDS            HaloTag®: modified bacterial dehalogenase that forms covalent bonds with chloroalkane derivatives
   2081..2101    +  CDS            TEV site: tobacco etch virus (TEV) protease recognition and cleavage site
   2120..7789    +  CDS            MDC1 (fragment): MDC1_HUMAN - Also known as KIAA0170, NFBD1. Experimental evidence at protein level: Swiss-Prot protein existence level 1. Required for checkpoint mediated cell cycle arrest in response to DNA damage within both the S phase and G2/M phases of the cell cycle. May serve as a scaffold for the recruitment of DNA repair and signal transduction proteins to discrete foci of DNA damage marked by 'Ser-139' phosphorylation of histone H2AX. Also required for downstream events subsequent to the recruitment of these proteins. These include phosphorylation and activation of the ATM, CHEK1 and CHEK2 kinases,
   7803..7828    +  CDS            SET1 (fragment): solubility-enhancement tag derived from T7 phage gene 10B
   7872..7993    -  polyA_signal   SV40 poly(A) signal: SV40 polyadenylation signal
   8016..8084    -  CDS            large T antigen (fragment): large T antigen from SV40 (simian virus 40)
   8089..8121    +  rep_origin     M13 ori (fragment): M13 bacteriophage origin of replication; arrow indicates direction of (+) strand synthesis
   8122..8173    -  misc_feature   bom (fragment): basis of mobility region from pBR322
   8238..8595    +  promoter       SV40 promoter: SV40 enhancer and early promoter
   8646..9437    +  CDS            neo: KKA2_KLEPN - Also known as kan, nptII. Experimental evidence at protein level: Swiss-Prot protein existence level 1. Resistance to kanamycin, neomycin, paromomycin, ribostamycin, butirosin and gentamicin B. From Klebsiella pneumoniae.
   9504..9552    +  polyA_signal   poly(A) signal: synthetic polyadenylation signal
   9573..9665    -  CDS            tnpA (fragment): TN5P_ECOLX - Also known as tnp. Experimental evidence at protein level: Swiss-Prot protein existence level 1. Mediates transposition of transposon Tn5 by a 'cut and paste' mechanism. First, the monomeric transposase binds the 19 bp inverted DNA repeats flanking the transposon. Then, dimerization of the DNA- bound transposase creates a synaptic DNA complex. After nicking of the first DNA strand, excision of the transposon proceeds through a series of intermediates. The transposase then mediates the insertion of the transposon at a new site by strand transfer. The activity of the wild- type tran
   9708..9812    +  promoter       AmpR promoter: bla
   9813..10673   +  CDS            AmpR: β-lactamase; bla; confers resistance to ampicillin, carbenicillin, and related antibiotics
  10831..11419   -  rep_origin     ori: high-copy-number ColE1/pMB1/pBR322/pUC origin of replication
  11535..11818   +  misc_feature   cer region: ColE1-derived recombination site that helps to maintain plasmids as monomers
>Addgene plasmid #207110 | Halo-MDC1 BRCT domain deletion | addgene full sequence | sequence record 432321 | Addgene NGS Result
TCAATATTGGCCATTAGCCATATTATTCATTGGTTATATAGCATAAATCAATATTGGCTATTGGCCATTG
CATACGTTGTATCTATATCATAATATGTACATTTATATTGGCTCATGTCCAATATGACCGCCATGTTGGC
ATTGATTATTGACTAGTTATTAATAGTAATCAATTACGGGGTCATTAGTTCATAGCCCATATATGGAGTT
CCGCGTTACATAACTTACGGTAAATGGCCCGCCTGGCTGACCGCCCAACGACCCCCGCCCATTGACGTCA
ATAATGACGTATGTTCCCATAGTAACGCCAATAGGGACTTTCCATTGACGTCAATGGGTGGAGTATTTAC
GGTAAACTGCCCACTTGGCAGTACATCAAGTGTATCATATGCCAAGTCCGCCCCCTATTGACGTCAATGA
CGGTAAATGGCCCGCCTGGCATTATGCCCAGTACATGACCTTACGGGACTTTCCTACTTGGCAGTACATC
TACGTATTAGTCATCGCTATTACCATGGTGATGCGGTTTTGGCAGTACACCAATGGGCGTGGATAGCGGT
TTGACTCACGGGGATTTCCAAGTCTCCACCCCATTGACGTCAATGGGAGTTTGTTTTGGCACCAAAATCA
ACGGGACTTTCCAAAATGTCGTAATAACCCCGCCCCGTTGACGCAAATGGGCGGTAGGCGTGTACGGTGG
GAGGTCTATATAAGCAGAGCTGGTTTAGTGAACCGTCAGATCACTAGAAGCTTTATTGCGGTAGTTTATC
ACAGTTAAATTGCTAACGCAGTCAGTGCTTCTGACACAACAGTCTCGAACTTAAGCTGCAGAAGTTGGTC
GTGAGGCACTGGGCAGGTAAGTATCAAGGTTACAAGACAGGTTTAAGGAGACCAATAGAAACTGGGCTTG
TCGAGACAGAGAAGACTCTTGCGTTTCTGATAGGCACCTATTGGTCTTACTGACATCCACTTTGCCTTTC
TCTCCACAGGTGTCCACTCCCAGTTCAATTACAGCTCTTAAGGCTAGAGTATTAATACGACTCACTATAG
GGCTAGCAAAGCCACCATGGACTACAAAGACCATGACGGTGATTATAAAGATCATGATATCGATTACAAG
GATGACGATGACAAGATAACTTCGTATAATGTATGCTATACGAAGTTATCCGGTACCATGGCAGAAATCG
GTACTGGCTTTCCATTCGACCCCCATTATGTGGAAGTCCTGGGCGAGCGCATGCACTACGTCGATGTTGG
TCCGCGCGATGGCACCCCTGTGCTGTTCCTGCACGGTAACCCGACCTCCTCCTACGTGTGGCGCAACATC
ATCCCGCATGTTGCACCGACCCATCGCTGCATTGCTCCAGACCTGATCGGTATGGGCAAATCCGACAAAC
CAGACCTGGGTTATTTCTTCGACGACCACGTCCGCTTCATGGATGCCTTCATCGAAGCCCTGGGTCTGGA
AGAGGTCGTCCTGGTCATTCACGACTGGGGCTCCGCTCTGGGTTTCCACTGGGCCAAGCGCAATCCAGAG
CGCGTCAAAGGTATTGCATTTATGGAGTTCATCCGCCCTATCCCGACCTGGGACGAATGGCCAGAATTTG
CCCGCGAGACCTTCCAGGCCTTCCGCACCACCGACGTCGGCCGCAAGCTGATCATCGATCAGAACGTTTT
TATCGAGGGTACGCTGCCGATGGGTGTCGTCCGCCCGCTGACTGAAGTCGAGATGGACCATTACCGCGAG
CCGTTCCTGAATCCTGTTGACCGCGAGCCACTGTGGCGCTTCCCAAACGAGCTGCCAATCGCCGGTGAGC
CAGCGAACATCGTCGCGCTGGTCGAAGAATACATGGACTGGCTGCACCAGTCCCCTGTCCCGAAGCTGCT
GTTCTGGGGCACCCCAGGCGTTCTGATCCCACCGGCCGAAGCCGCTCGCCTGGCCAAAAGCCTGCCTAAC
TGCAAGGCTGTGGACATCGGCCCGGGTCTGAATCTGCTGCAAGAAGACAACCCGGACCTGATCGGCAGCG
AGATCGCGCGCTGGCTGTCGACGCTCGAGATTTCCGGCGAGCCAACCACTGAGGATCTGTACTTTCAGAG
CGATAACGCGATCGCTTCCATGGAGGACACCCAGGCTATTGACTGGGATGTTGAAGAAGAGGAGGAGACA
GAGCAATCCAGTGAATCCTTGAGGTGTAACGTGGAGCCAGTAGGGCGGCTACATATCTTTAGTGGTGCCC
ATGGACCAGAAAAAGATTTCCCACTACACCTCGGGAAGAATGTGGTAGGCCGAATGCCTGACTGCTCTGT
GGCCCTGCCCTTTCCATCTATCTCCAAACAACATGCAGAGATTGAAATCTTAGCCTGGGACAAGGCACCT
ATCCTCCGAGACTGTGGGAGCCTTAATGGTACTCAAATCCTGAGACCTCCTAAGGTTTTGAGCCCTGGGG
TGAGTCACCGTCTGAGGGACCAGGAATTGATTCTCTTTGCTGACTTGCTCTGCCAGTACCATCGCCTGGA
TGTCTCTCTGCCCTTTGTCTCCCGGGGCCCTCTGACAGTAGAAGAGACACCCAGAGTACAGGGAGAAACT
CAACCCCAGAGGCTTCTGTTGGCTGAGGACTCGGAGGAGGAAGTAGATTTTCTTTCTGAAAGGCGTATGG
TAAAAAAATCAAGGACCACATCTTCCTCTGTGATAGTTCCAGAGAGTGATGAAGAGGGGCATTCCCCGGT
CCTGGGCGGCCTTGGGCCGCCTTTTGCCTTCAATTTGAACAGTGACACAGATGTGGAAGAAGGTCAGCAA
CCAGCCACAGAGGAGGCCTCCTCAGCTGCCAGAAGAGGTGCCACTGTAGAGGCAAAGCAGTCTGAAGCTG
AAGTTGTAACTGAAATCCAGCTTGAAAAGGATCAGCCTTTAGTGAAGGAGAGGGACAATGATACAAAAGT
CAAGAGGGGTGCAGGGAATGGGGTGGTTCCAGCTGGGGTGATTCTGGAGAGGAGCCAACCTCCTGGAGAG
GACAGTGACACAGATGTGGATGATGACAGCAGGCCTCCTGGAAGGCCAGCTGAGGTCCATTTGGAAAGGG
CTCAGCCTTTTGGCTTCATCGACAGCGACACTGATGCGGAAGAAGAGAGGATCCCAGCAACCCCAGTTGT
CATTCCTATGAAGAAGAGGAAGATCTTCCATGGAGTAGGTACAAGGGGTCCTGGAGCACCAGGCCTGGCC
CATCTGCAGGAGAGCCAGGCTGGTAGTGATACAGATGTGGAAGAAGGCAAGGCCCCACAGGCTGTCCCTC
TGGAGAAAAGCCAAGCTTCCATGGTTATCAACAGCGATACAGATGACGAGGAAGAAGTCTCAGCAGCGCT
GACTTTGGCACATCTGAAAGAGAGCCAGCCTGCTATATGGAACAGAGATGCAGAAGAGGACATGCCCCAA
CGTGTGGTCCTTCTGCAGCGAAGCCAAACCACCACTGAGAGAGACAGTGACACAGACGTGGAGGAGGAAG
AGCTCCCAGTGGAAAATAGAGAAGCTGTCCTCAAGGATCACACAAAGATTAGAGCCCTTGTTAGAGCACA
TTCAGAAAAGGACCAACCTCCTTTTGGGGACAGTGATGACAGTGTGGAAGCAGATAAGAGCTCACCTGGG
ATCCACCTGGAGAGAAGCCAAGCCTCCACCACAGTGGACATCAACACACAAGTGGAGAAGGAAGTCCCGC
CAGGGTCAGCCATTATGCATATAAAGAAGCATCAGGTGTCTGTGGAGGGGACAAATCAAACAGATGTGAA
AGCAGTTGGGGGACCAGCAAAGCTGCTTGTGGTATCTCTAGAGGAAGCCTGGCCTCTGCATGGGGACTGT
GAAACAGATGCAGAGGAGGGCACCTCCCTAACAGCCTCAGTAGTTGCAGATGTAAGAAAGAGCCAGCTTC
CAGCAGAAGGGGATGCTGGGGCAGAGTGGGCTGCAGCTGTTCTTAAGCAGGAGAGAGCTCATGAGGTGGG
GGCCCAGGGTGGGCCACCTGTGGCACAAGTGGAGCAGGACCTCCCTATCTCAAGAGAGAACCTCACAGAT
CTGGTGGTGGACACAGACACTCTAGGGGAATCCACCCAGCCACAGAGAGAGGGAGCCCAGGTCCCCACAG
GAAGGGAGAGAGAACAACATGTGGGTGGGACCAAGGACTCTGAAGACAACTATGGTGATTCTGAAGATCT
GGACCTACAAGCTACCCAGTGCTTTCTGGAGAATCAGGGCCTGGAAGCAGTCCAGAGCATGGAGGATGAA
CCTACCCAGGCCTTCATGTTGACTCCACCCCAAGAGCTTGGCCCTTCCCATTGCAGCTTCCAGACAACAG
GTACCCTAGATGAACCATGGGAGGTCCTGGCTACACAGCCATTCTGTCTGAGAGAGTCTGAGGACTCTGA
GACCCAGCCTTTTGACACGCACCTTGAGGCCTATGGACCTTGCCTGTCTCCACCTAGGGCAATACCAGGA
GACCAACATCCAGAGAGCCCAGTTCACACAGAGCCAATGGGGATTCAAGGCAGAGGGAGGCAGACTGTGG
ATAAAGTCATGGGTATACCAAAAGAAACAGCAGAGAGGGTGGGCCCTGAGAGAGGGCCATTGGAGAGAGA
AACTGAGAAACTGCTACCAGAAAGACAGACAGATGTGACAGGAGAGGAAGAATTAACCAAGGGGAAACAG
GACAGAGAACAAAAACAGTTGTTAGCTAGAGACACCCAGAGACAAGAATCTGACAAAAATGGGGAAAGTG
CAAGTCCTGAAAGAGATAGGGAGAGTTTGAAGGTAGAAATTGAGACATCTGAGGAAATACAAGAGAAACA
AGTACAGAAGCAGACCCTTCCAAGCAAAGCATTTGAGAGAGAAGTAGAGAGACCAGTAGCAAACAGAGAG
TGCGATCCAGCCGAGTTAGAAGAGAAGGTGCCCAAAGTGATCCTGGAGAGAGATACACAGAGAGGGGAGC
CAGAGGGAGGGAGCCAGGACCAGAAAGGGCAGGCCTCCAGCCCAACACCAGAGCCTGGGGTGGGGGCGGG
GGACCTTCCGGGACCTACCTCAGCCCCCGTACCTTCTGGGAGCCAGTCAGGTGGAAGGGGATCCCCAGTG
AGCCCCAGGAGGCATCAGAAAGGCCTCCTGAATTGCAAGATGCCACCTGCTGAGAAGGCTTCCAGGATCA
GAGCTGCTGAGAAGGTTTCCAGGGGCGATCAGGAATCTCCAGATGCTTGTCTGCCTCCTGCAGTACCTGA
AGCCCCAGCCCCACCCCAAAAGCCCCTTAACTCTCAGAGCCAGAAACATCTTGCACCTCCGCCCCTTCTT
TCTCCCCTTTTACCTTCTATCAAGCCAACCGTTCGTAAGACCAGGCAAGATGGGAGTCAGGAAGCTCCAG
AGGCTCCCTTGTCCTCAGAGCTGGAGCCTTTCCACCCAAAGCCTAAAATTAGAACTCGGAAGTCCTCCAG
AATGACACCCTTTCCAGCTACCTCTGCTGCCCCTGAGCCCCACCCTTCCACCTCCACAGCCCAGCCAGTC
ACTCCCAAGCCCACATCTCAGGCCACTAGGAGCAGGACAAATAGGTCCTCTGTCAAGACCCCTGAACCAG
TTGTCCCCACAGCCCCTGAGCTCCAGCCTTCCACCTCCACAGACCAGCCTGTCACCTCTGAGCCCACATC
TCAGGTTACTAGGGGAAGAAAAAGTAGATCCTCTGTCAAGACCCCTGAAACAGTTGTGCCCACAGCCCTT
GAGCTCCAGCCTTCCACCTCCACCGACCGACCTGTCACCTCTGAACCCACCTCTCAGGCTACTAGGGGAA
GAAAAAATAGATCCTCTGTCAAGACCCCTGAACCAGTTGTCCCCACAGCCCCTGAGCTCCAGCCTTCCAC
CTCCACAGACCAGCCTGTCACTTCTGAGCCCACATATCAGGCTACTAGGGGAAGAAAAAATAGATCCTCT
GTCAAGACCCCTGAACCAGTTGTGCCCACAGCCCCTGAGCTCCGGCCTTCCACCTCCACAGACCGACCTG
TCACCCCCAAGCCCACATCTCGGACCACTAGGAGCAGGACAAATATGTCCTCTGTCAAGACCCCTGAAAC
AGTTGTCCCCACAGCCCCTGAGCTCCAGATTTCCACCTCCACAGACCAACCTGTCACCCCTAAGCCCACA
TCTCGGACCACTAGGAGCAGGACAAATATGTCCTCTGTGAAGAACCCTGAATCAACTGTCCCTATAGCCC
CTGAGCTCCCACCTTCCACCTCCACAGAGCAGCCTGTCACCCCTGAGCCCACATCTCGGGCTACTAGGGG
AAGAAAAAATAGATCCTCTGGCAAGACCCCTGAAACACTTGTCCCCACAGCCCCTAAGCTCGAGCCTTCC
ACTTCCACAGACCAACCTGTCACTCCTGAGCCCACATCTCAGGCCACCAGGGGCAGGACAAATAGGTCCT
CTGTGAAGACCCCTGAAACAGTTGTCCCCACAGCCCCTGAGCTCCAGCCTTCCACCTCCACAGACCAGCC
TGTTACCCCTGAGCCTACGTCTCAGGCTACTAGGGGAAGAACAGATAGATCCTCTGTCAAGACTCCTGAA
ACAGTTGTCCCCACAGCCCCTGAGCTACAGGCTTCCGCCTCCACAGACCAGCCTGTCACCTCTGAGCCCA
CATCTCGGACCACTAGGGGAAGAAAAAATCGGTCCTCTGTCAAGACCCCTGAAACAGTTGTGCCCGCAGC
CCCTGAGCTCCAGCCTCCCACCTCCACAGACCGACCTGTCACCCCTGAGCCCACATCTCGGGCCACTAGG
GGCAGGACAAATAGGTCCTCTGTCAAGACCCCTGAATCAATTGTCCCTATAGCCCCTGAGCTTCAGCCTT
CCACCTCCAGAAACCAGCTTGTCACCCCTGAGCCCACATCTCGGGCCACTAGGTGCAGGACAAATAGGTC
CTCTGTCAAGACCCCTGAGCCAGTTGTCCCCACAGCCCCTGAGCCCCATCCTACCACCTCCACAGACCAG
CCTGTCACCCCCAAGCTCACATCTAGGGCCACTAGGAGAAAGACAAATAGGTCCTCTGTCAAGACTCCCA
AACCAGTTGAACCAGCAGCCTCTGATCTTGAGCCTTTTACCCCCACAGACCAGTCCGTCACCCCTGAGGC
CATAGCTCAGGGTGGTCAGAGCAAAACACTGAGGTCTTCCACAGTAAGAGCTATGCCGGTTCCTACCACC
CCTGAATTCCAATCTCCTGTCACCACAGACCAGCCTATTTCCCCTGAGCCTATTACTCAACCCAGTTGCA
TCAAGAGGCAGAGAGCCGCTGGGAACCCTGGCTCCCTCGCAGCTCCCATTGACCATAAGCCTTGCTCTGC
ACCCTTGGAACCTAAATCCCAGGCCTCAAGGAACCAAAGATGGGGAGCAGTGAGAGCAGCTGAATCCCTT
ACAGCCATTCCTGAGCCTGCCTCTCCCCAGCTTCTTGAGACACCAATTCATGCCTCCCAGATCCAAAAGG
TGGAACCAGCAGGTAGATCTAGGTTCACCCCGGAGCTCCAGCCTAAGGCCTCTCAAAGCCGCAAGAGGTC
TTTAGCTACCATGGATTCACCACCACATCAAAAACAGCCCCAAAGAGGGGAAGTCTCCCAGAAGACAGTG
ATTATCAAGGAAGAGGAAGAAGATACTGCAGAGAAGCCAGGGAAGGAAGAGGATGTCGTGACTCCAAAAC
CAGGCAAGAGAAAGAGAGACCAGGCAGAGGAGGAGCCCAACAGAATACCAAGCCGCAGCCTCCGACGGAC
CAAACTTAACCAAGAATCATGAGCGGCCGCTTGCTGAGTTGGCTGCTGCCACCGCTGAGCAATAACTAGC
ATAACCCCTTGGCCGCTTCGAGCAGACATGATAAGATACATTGATGAGTTTGGACAAACCACAACTAGAA
TGCAGTGAAAAAAATGCTTTATTTGTGAAATTTGTGATGCTATTGCTTTATTTGTAACCATTATAAGCTG
CAATAAACAAGTTAACAACAACAATTGCATTCATTTTATGTTTCAGGTTCAGGGGGAGATGTGGGAGGTT
TTTTTAAGCAAGTAAAACCTCTACAAATGTGGTAAAATCGAATTTTAACAAAATATTAACGCTTACAATT
TCCTGATGCGGTATTTTCTCCTTACGCATCTGTGCGGTATTTCACACCGCATACGCGGATCTGCGCAGCA
CCATGGCCTGAAATAACCTCTGAAAGAGGAACTTGGTTAGGTACCTTCTGAGGCGGAAAGAACCAGCTGT
GGAATGTGTGTCAGTTAGGGTGTGGAAAGTCCCCAGGCTCCCCAGCAGGCAGAAGTATGCAAAGCATGCA
TCTCAATTAGTCAGCAACCAGGTGTGGAAAGTCCCCAGGCTCCCCAGCAGGCAGAAGTATGCAAAGCATG
CATCTCAATTAGTCAGCAACCATAGTCCCGCCCCTAACTCCGCCCATCCCGCCCCTAACTCCGCCCAGTT
CCGCCCATTCTCCGCCCCATGGCTGACTAATTTTTTTTATTTATGCAGAGGCCGAGGCCGCCTCGGCCTC
TGAGCTATTCCAGAAGTAGTGAGGAGGCTTTTTTGGAGGCCTAGGCTTTTGCAAAAAGCTTGATTCTTCT
GACACAACAGTCTCGAACTTAAGGCTAGAGCCACCATGATTGAACAAGATGGATTGCACGCAGGTTCTCC
GGCCGCTTGGGTGGAGAGGCTATTCGGCTATGACTGGGCACAACAGACAATCGGCTGCTCTGATGCCGCC
GTGTTCCGGCTGTCAGCGCAGGGGCGCCCGGTTCTTTTTGTCAAGACCGACCTGTCCGGTGCCCTGAATG
AACTGCAGGACGAGGCAGCGCGGCTATCGTGGCTGGCCACGACGGGCGTTCCTTGCGCAGCTGTGCTCGA
CGTTGTCACTGAAGCGGGAAGGGACTGGCTGCTATTGGGCGAAGTGCCGGGGCAGGATCTCCTGTCATCT
CACCTTGCTCCTGCCGAGAAAGTATCCATCATGGCTGATGCAATGCGGCGGCTGCATACGCTTGATCCGG
CTACCTGCCCATTCGACCACCAAGCGAAACATCGCATCGAGCGAGCACGTACTCGGATGGAAGCCGGTCT
TGTCGATCAGGATGATCTGGACGAAGAGCATCAGGGGCTCGCGCCAGCCGAACTGTTCGCCAGGCTCAAG
GCGCGCATGCCCGACGGCGAGGATCTCGTCGTGACCCATGGCGATGCCTGCTTGCCGAATATCATGGTGG
AAAATGGCCGCTTTTCTGGATTCATCGACTGTGGCCGGCTGGGTGTGGCGGACCGCTATCAGGACATAGC
GTTGGCTACCCGTGATATTGCTGAAGAGCTTGGCGGCGAATGGGCTGACCGCTTCCTCGTGCTTTACGGT
ATCGCCGCTCCCGATTCGCAGCGCATCGCCTTCTATCGCCTTCTTGACGAGTTCTTCTGAGCGGGACTCT
GGGGTTCGAAATGACCGACCAAGCGACGCCCAACCTGCCATCACGATGGCCGCAATAAAATATCTTTATT
TTCATTACATCTGTGTGTTGGTTTTTTGTGTGAATCGATAGCGATAAGGATCCTCTTTGCGCTTGCGTTT
TCCCTTGTCCAGATAGCCCAGTAGCTGACATTCATCCGGGGTCAGCACCGTTTCTGCGGACTGGCTTTCT
ACGTAATGGTTTCTTAGACGTCAGGTGGCACTTTTCGGGGAAATGTGCGCGGAACCCCTATTTGTTTATT
TTTCTAAATACATTCAAATATGTATCCGCTCATGAGACAATAACCCTGATAAATGCTTCAATAATATTGA
AAAAGGAAGAGTATGAGTATTCAACATTTCCGTGTCGCCCTTATTCCCTTTTTTGCGGCATTTTGCCTTC
CTGTTTTTGCTCACCCAGAAACGCTGGTGAAAGTAAAAGATGCTGAAGATCAGTTGGGTGCACGAGTGGG
TTACATCGAACTGGATCTCAACAGCGGTAAGATCCTTGAGAGTTTTCGCCCCGAAGAACGTTTTCCAATG
ATGAGCACTTTCAAAGTTCTGCTATGTGGCGCGGTATTATCCCGTATTGACGCCGGGCAAGAGCAACTCG
GTCGCCGCATACACTATTCTCAGAATGACTTGGTTGAGTACTCACCAGTCACAGAAAAGCATCTTACGGA
TGGCATGACAGTAAGAGAATTATGCAGTGCTGCCATAACCATGAGTGATAACACTGCGGCCAACTTACTT
CTGACAACTATCGGAGGACCGAAGGAGCTAACCGCTTTTTTGCACAACATGGGGGATCATGTAACTCGCC
TTGATCGTTGGGAACCGGAGCTGAATGAAGCCATACCAAACGACGAGCGTGACACCACGATGCCTGTAGC
AATGGCAACAACGTTGCGCAAACTATTAACTGGCGAACTACTTACTCTAGCTTCCCGGCAACAATTAATA
GACTGGATGGAGGCGGATAAAGTTGCAGGACCACTTCTGCGCTCGGCCCTTCCGGCTGGCTGGTTTATTG
CTGATAAATCTGGAGCCGGTGAGCGTGGGTCTCGCGGTATCATTGCAGCACTGGGGCCAGATGGTAAGCC
CTCCCGTATCGTAGTTATCTACACGACGGGGAGTCAGGCAACTATGGATGAACGAAATAGACAGATCGCT
GAGATAGGTGCCTCACTGATTAAGCATTGGTAATTCGAAATGACCGACCAAGCGACGCCCAACCGGTATC
AGCTCACTCAAAGGCGGTAATACGGTTATCCACAGAATCAGGGGATAACGCAGGAAAGAACATGTGAGCA
AAAGGCCAGCAAAAGGCCAGGAACCGTAAAAAGGCCGCGTTGCTGGCGTTTTTCCATAGGCTCCGCCCCC
CTGACGAGCATCACAAAAATCGACGCTCAAGTCAGAGGTGGCGAAACCCGACAGGACTATAAAGATACCA
GGCGTTTCCCCCTGGAAGCTCCCTCGTGCGCTCTCCTGTTCCGACCCTGCCGCTTACCGGATACCTGTCC
GCCTTTCTCCCTTCGGGAAGCGTGGCGCTTTCTCATAGCTCACGCTGTAGGTATCTCAGTTCGGTGTAGG
TCGTTCGCTCCAAGCTGGGCTGTGTGCACGAACCCCCCGTTCAGCCCGACCGCTGCGCCTTATCCGGTAA
CTATCGTCTTGAGTCCAACCCGGTAAGACACGACTTATCGCCACTGGCAGCAGCCACTGGTAACAGGATT
AGCAGAGCGAGGTATGTAGGCGGTGCTACAGAGTTCTTGAAGTGGTGGCCTAACTACGGCTACACTAGAA
GGACAGTATTTGGTATCTGCGCTCTGCTGAAGCCAGTTACCTTCGGAAAAAGAGTTGGTAGCTCTTGATC
CGGCAAACAAACCACCGCTGGTAGCGGTGGTTTTTTTGTTTGCAAGCAGCAGATTACGCGCAGAAAAAAA
GGATTTCAAGAAGATCCTTTGATCTTTTCTACGGGGTCTGACGCTCAGTGGAACGAAAACTCACGTTAAG
GGATTTTGGTCATGAGATTATCAAAAAGGATCTTCACCTAGATCCTTTTATAGTCCGGAAATACAGGAAC
GCACGCTGGATGGCCCTTCGCTGGGATGGTGAAACCATGAAAAATGGCAGCTTCAGTGGATTAAGTGGGG
GTAATGTGGCCTGTACCCTCTGGTTGCATAGGTATTCATACGGTTAAAATTTATCAGGCGCGATTGCGGC
AGTTTTTCGGGTGGTTTGTTGCCATTTTTACCTGTCTGCTGCCGTGATCGCGCTGAACGCGTTTTAGCGG
TGCGTACAATTAAGGGATTATGGTAAATCCACTTACTGTCTGCCCTCGTAGCCATCGAGATAAACCGCAG
TACTCCGGCCACGATGCGTCCGGCGTAGAGGATCGAGATCT
